>Addgene plasmid #153581 | pGBW-m4133151 | addgene full sequence | sequence record 313661 | Addgene NGS Result
CGTTACATAACTTACGGTAAATGGCCCGCCTGGCTGACCGCCCAACGACCCCCGCCCATTGACGTCAATA
ATGACGTATGTTCCCATAGTAACGCCAATAGGGACTTTCCATTGACGTCAATGGGTGGAGTATTTACGGT
AAACTGCCCACTTGGCAGTACATCAAGTGTATCATATGCCAAGTACGCCCCCTATTGACGTCAATGACGG
TAAATGGCCCGCCTGGCATTATGCCCAGTACATGACCTTATGGGACTTTCCTACTTGGCAGTACATCTAC
GTATTAGTCATCGCTATTACCATGCTGATGCGGTTTTGGCAGTACATCAATGGGCGTGGATAGCGGTTTG
ACTCACGGGGATTTCCAAGTCTCCACCCCATTGACGTCAATGGGAGTTTGTTTTGGCACCAAAATCAACG
GGACTTTCCAAAATGTCGTAACAACTCCGCCCCATTGACGCAAATGGGCGGTAGGCGTGTACGGTGGGAG
GTCTATATAAGCAGAGCTGGTTTAGTGAACCGTCAGATCAGATCTTTGTCGATCCTACCATCCACTCGAC
ACACCCGCCAGCGGCCGCCACCATGTTCGTCTTTCTTGTGTTACTCCCCCTGGTTTCGTCCCAGTGCGTG
AACTTGACTACGCGAACCCAACTGCCGCCAGCATATACAAATAGTTTCACCCGTGGAGTATACTACCCTG
ATAAAGTGTTTAGATCAAGCGTACTACACTCTACTCAGGACCTGTTTCTCCCCTTCTTCTCCAATGTCAC
ATGGTTTCATGCGATCCACGTTAGCGGCACCAACGGGACAAAGCGCTTTGACAACCCTGTGCTGCCATTC
AATGATGGTGTGTATTTTGCTTCTACCGAGAAGAGCAACATAATTCGGGGCTGGATCTTCGGAACTACCC
TCGACAGTAAAACTCAGTCATTGCTGATTGTGAATAACGCCACAAATGTCGTTATCAAGGTCTGTGAATT
TCAATTCTGCAACGATCCATTCCTTGGGGTGTATTACCATAAAAATAATAAGTCCTGGATGGAGAGCGAA
TTTAGGGTATACTCGTCTGCCAACAATTGTACTTTCGAGTATGTGTCTCAGCCCTTCTTAATGGATCTGG
AAGGTAAACAGGGCAACTTTAAGAACCTCCGCGAGTTTGTATTCAAAAATATAGACGGATACTTTAAGAT
TTATTCCAAGCACACACCAATCAATTTGGTGCGGGATCTCCCGCAAGGGTTCAGCGCTCTGGAACCTCTA
GTGGACCTCCCCATCGGCATTAACATCACAAGATTCCAGACGCTGTTAGCCCTGCATAGATCATACCTTA
CTCCCGGTGACAGTAGTTCTGGGTGGACCGCAGGCGCGGCTGCATATTACGTGGGATATTTGCAGCCTCG
GACGTTTCTGCTGAAATACAACGAGAACGGCACCATTACAGATGCCGTGGATTGCGCCCTTGACCCCCTA
AGCGAAACTAAGTGTACGCTTAAAAGCTTCACCGTCGAGAAGGGAATTTACCAGACTTCCAACTTTAGGG
TCCAGCCGACAGAATCAATAGTTAGGTTCCCAAATATCACCAATTTGTGCCCTTTTGGGGAAGTCTTCAA
TGCTACACGATTTGCTTCGGTTTATGCCTGGAACAGGAAGCGTATCTCAAATTGCGTCGCGGACTACAGC
GTGCTCTATAATAGTGCAAGTTTCTCGACCTTTAAATGTTATGGCGTGTCCCCGACCAAACTAAATGACC
TCTGTTTTACAAACGTTTACGCCGATTCTTTTGTGATTCGCGGTGATGAGGTACGCCAAATCGCACCGGG
CCAGACTGGCAAGATTGCCGATTACAACTACAAGTTGCCTGACGACTTCACCGGATGTGTTATAGCCTGG
AATAGCAATAATCTGGATTCTAAGGTCGGAGGTAACTATAACTACCTGTATAGACTGTTCCGTAAGTCAA
ACCTGAAACCCTTTGAGCGGGACATCTCCACAGAGATTTACCAAGCAGGGTCTACCCCCTGCAATGGGGT
TGAAGGATTCAATTGCTACTTTCCATTACAGAGCTACGGGTTCCAGCCTACGAACGGGGTTGGTTACCAG
CCTTATAGGGTAGTGGTGCTGTCGTTCGAACTGTTGCACGCTCCAGCTACAGTGTGCGGGCCTAAAAAAT
CAACTAACCTGGTTAAAAATAAGTGTGTTAATTTTAACTTCAATGGCTTAACCGGAACTGGAGTGCTCAC
GGAGTCAAACAAGAAATTTCTACCGTTTCAGCAATTCGGGAGGGATATCGCAGACACTACGGACGCGGTC
AGAGATCCACAGACCCTTGAGATCCTTGACATAACACCCTGCTCTTTCGGAGGTGTCTCCGTAATTACAC
CAGGCACTAATACCTCTAATCAGGTGGCCGTGCTTTATCAGGATGTTAACTGTACAGAGGTCCCGGTGGC
TATCCATGCCGACCAATTGACACCTACGTGGCGCGTCTATTCTACCGGCTCCAACGTCTTCCAGACCCGG
GCTGGATGCTTGATAGGCGCAGAACACGTAAACAACTCTTACGAATGTGATATTCCCATTGGAGCCGGGA
TCTGCGCAAGCTACCAGACCCAAACAAACAGTCCCAGACGGGCTCGTAGCGTGGCCTCTCAGAGCATAAT
AGCCTATACCATGTCCCTTGGCGCGGAGAATAGTGTGGCATACTCAAATAATAGCATCGCTATCCCCACT
AACTTTACTATTTCCGTGACGACTGAGATTCTGCCAGTGTCTATGACTAAGACATCCGTGGATTGCACAA
TGTATATTTGTGGGGATTCCACAGAGTGTAGCAACTTGTTGCTGCAATATGGATCATTCTGTACGCAGCT
GAATCGCGCCCTCACCGGCATCGCTGTGGAACAGGACAAGAACACTCAAGAGGTCTTTGCTCAGGTGAAG
CAAATCTACAAGACCCCACCTATAAAAGACTTCGGGGGTTTTAACTTCTCGCAGATTCTCCCCGACCCCA
GCAAGCCTTCAAAAAGGAGCTTTATTGAGGACCTGTTGTTCAACAAGGTTACTTTAGCCGATGCCGGTTT
TATCAAACAGTACGGCGACTGTCTTGGCGATATAGCAGCCCGGGATCTGATTTGCGCACAAAAATTCAAT
GGCCTTACCGTACTGCCACCCCTTCTCACCGACGAAATGATCGCGCAGTACACCTCCGCACTGCTGGCTG
GGACCATCACTTCGGGATGGACCTTTGGGGCTGGTGCTGCTTTGCAAATTCCCTTCGCCATGCAGATGGC
CTATCGATTCAATGGCATAGGGGTAACACAGAACGTATTGTATGAAAATCAAAAGCTAATCGCTAACCAG
TTTAATTCAGCCATTGGTAAGATCCAGGATTCACTCTCCAGTACAGCCTCTGCCCTGGGAAAGCTCCAGG
ACGTGGTCAACCAGAACGCGCAGGCATTGAATACACTCGTCAAACAGCTGAGTAGCAATTTCGGCGCAAT
CAGTAGTGTCTTAAACGATATACTGAGTAGGCTTGATAAAGTAGAGGCCGAGGTCCAGATTGACAGACTA
ATCACGGGGCGTCTTCAGAGTTTACAGACCTATGTGACCCAACAGCTGATCCGAGCAGCGGAAATTCGAG
CAAGCGCGAACCTGGCCGCTACTAAAATGAGTGAGTGCGTGCTGGGCCAAAGTAAACGAGTCGACTTTTG
CGGCAAAGGGTATCATCTCATGTCTTTCCCTCAGTCCGCCCCTCACGGTGTTGTTTTCCTCCACGTGACA
TACGTTCCCGCGCAGGAAAAGAATTTTACTACGGCACCCGCTATTTGCCATGACGGAAAGGCTCATTTTC
CACGGGAGGGAGTGTTCGTTTCAAACGGGACACACTGGTTTGTAACTCAGCGGAACTTTTATGAGCCTCA
AATCATCACGACAGACAATACCTTCGTGAGTGGCAACTGCGATGTAGTCATAGGCATTGTGAATAACACT
GTTTATGATCCACTTCAGCCGGAACTCGACAGCTTCAAAGAGGAATTGGATAAGTACTTTAAAAATCATA
CCAGTCCAGACGTAGATCTCGGCGATATATCGGGCATTAACGCCAGTGTGGTCAATATACAAAAGGAGAT
TGACAGACTGAATGAAGTAGCTAAGAACCTCAACGAATCTCTGATTGACCTGCAAGAGCTAGGGAAGTAC
GAGCAGTATATCAAATGGCCATGGTACATATGGCTGGGTTTTATCGCGGGTCTTATTGCCATAGTCATGG
TGACGATTATGTTGTGCTGTATGACCTCCTGCTGTTCTTGTTTGAAAGGCTGCTGCTCCTGTGGTAGCTG
TTGCAAATTCGATGAAGATGACTCTGAACCCGTGTTGAAAGGCGTTAAGCTACACTACACAGAAAACCTT
TACTTTCAGTCGATGGATTATAAGGACCACGATGGAGACTACAAAGATCATGACATTGATTACAAGGACG
ACGATGACAAATAAGCTAGCTTGACTGACTGAGATACAGCGTACCTTCAGCTCACAGACATGATAAGATA
CATTGATGAGTTTGGACAAACCACAACTAGAATGCAGTGAAAAAAATGCTTTATTTGTGAAATTTGTGAT
GCTATTGCTTTATTTGTAACCATTATAAGCTGCAATAAACAAGTTAACAACAACAATTGCATTCATTTTA
TGTTTCAGGTTCAGGGGGAGGTGTGGGAGGTTTTTTAAAGCAAGTAAAACCTCTACAAATGTGGTATTGG
CCCATCTCTATCGGTATCGTAGCATAACCCCTTGGGGCCTCTAAACGGGTCTTGAGGGGTTTTTTGTGCC
CCTCGGGCCGGATTGCTATCTACCGGCATTGGCGCAGAAAAAAATGCCTGATGCGACGCTGCGCGTCTTA
TACTCCCACATATGCCAGATTCAGCAACGGATACGGCTTCCCCAACTTGCCCACTTCCATACGTGTCCTC
CTTACCAGAAATTTATCCTTAAGGTCGTCAGCTATCCTGCAGGCGATCTCTCGATTTCGATCAAGACATT
CCTTTAATGGTCTTTTCTGGACACCACTAGGGGTCAGAAGTAGTTCATCAAACTTTCTTCCCTCCCTAAT
CTCATTGGTTACCTTGGGCTATCGAAACTTAATTAACCAGTCAAGTCAGCTACTTGGCGAGATCGACTTG
TCTGGGTTTCGACTACGCTCAGAATTGCGTCAGTCAAGTTCGATCTGGTCCTTGCTATTGCACCCGTTCT
CCGATTACGAGTTTCATTTAAATCATGTGAGCAAAAGGCCAGCAAAAGGCCAGGAACCGTAAAAAGGCCG
CGTTGCTGGCGTTTTTCCATAGGCTCCGCCCCCCTGACGAGCATCACAAAAATCGACGCTCAAGTCAGAG
GTGGCGAAACCCGACAGGACTATAAAGATACCAGGCGTTTCCCCCTGGAAGCTCCCTCGTGCGCTCTCCT
GTTCCGACCCTGCCGCTTACCGGATACCTGTCCGCCTTTCTCCCTTCGGGAAGCGTGGCGCTTTCTCATA
GCTCACGCTGTAGGTATCTCAGTTCGGTGTAGGTCGTTCGCTCCAAGCTGGGCTGTGTGCACGAACCCCC
CGTTCAGCCCGACCGCTGCGCCTTATCCGGTAACTATCGTCTTGAGTCCAACCCGGTAAGACACGACTTA
TCGCCACTGGCAGCAGCCACTGGTAACAGGATTAGCAGAGCGAGGTATGTAGGCGGTGCTACAGAGTTCT
TGAAGTGGTGGCCTAACTACGGCTACACTAGAAGAACAGTATTTGGTATCTGCGCTCTGCTGAAGCCAGT
TACCTTCGGAAAAAGAGTTGGTAGCTCTTGATCCGGCAAACAAACCACCGCTGGTAGCGGTGGTTTTTTT
GTTTGCAAGCAGCAGATTACGCGCAGAAAAAAAGGATCTCAAGAAGATCCTTTGATCTTTTCTACGGGGT
CTGACGCTCAGTGGAACGAAAACTCACGTTAAGGGATTTTGGTCATGAGATTATCAAAAAGGATCTTCAC
CTAGATCCTTTTAAATTAAAAATGAAGTTTTAAATCAATCTAAAGTATATATGAGTAAACTTGGTCTGAC
AGTTACCAATGCTTAATCAGTGAGGCACCTATCTCAGCGATCTGTCTATTTCGTTCATCCATAGTTGCAT
TTAAATTTCCGAACTCTCCAAGGCCCTCGTCGGAAAATCTTCAAACCTTTCGTCCGATCCATCTTGCAGG
CTACCTCTCGAACGAACTATCGCAAGTCTCTTGGCCGGCCTTGCGCCTTGGCTATTGCTTGGCAGCGCCT
ATCGCCAGGTATTACTCCAATCCCGAATATCCGAGATCGGGATCACCCGAGAGAAGTTCAACCTACATCC
TCAATCCCGATCTATCCGAGATCCGAGGAATATCGAAATCGGGGCGCGCCTGGTGTACCGAGAACGATCC
TCTCAGTGCGAGTCTCGACGATCCATATCGTTGCTTGGCAGTCAGCCAGTCGGAATCCAGCTTGGGACCC
AGGAAGTCCAATCGTCAGATATTGTACTCAAGCCTGGTCACGGCAGCGTACCGATCTGTTTAAACCTAGA
TATTGATAGTCTGATCGGTCAACGTATAATCGAGTCCTAGCTTTTGCAAACATCTATCAAGAGACAGGAT
CAGCAGGAGGCTTTCGCATGAGTATTCAACATTTCCGTGTCGCCCTTATTCCCTTTTTTGCGGCATTTTG
CCTTCCTGTTTTTGCTCACCCAGAAACGCTGGTGAAAGTAAAAGATGCTGAAGATCAGTTGGGTGCGCGA
GTGGGTTACATCGAACTGGATCTCAACAGCGGTAAGATCCTTGAGAGTTTTCGCCCCGAAGAACGCTTTC
CAATGATGAGCACTTTTAAAGTTCTGCTATGTGGCGCGGTATTATCCCGTATTGACGCCGGGCAAGAGCA
ACTCGGTCGCCGCATACACTATTCTCAGAATGACTTGGTTGAGTATTCACCAGTCACAGAAAAGCATCTT
ACGGATGGCATGACAGTAAGAGAATTATGCAGTGCTGCCATAACCATGAGTGATAACACTGCGGCCAACT
TACTTCTGACAACGATTGGAGGACCGAAGGAGCTAACCGCTTTTTTGCACAACATGGGGGATCATGTAAC
TCGCCTTGATCGTTGGGAACCGGAGCTGAATGAAGCCATACCAAACGACGAGCGTGACACCACGATGCCT
GTAGCAATGGCAACAACCTTGCGTAAACTATTAACTGGCGAACTACTTACTCTAGCTTCCCGGCAACAGT
TGATAGACTGGATGGAGGCGGATAAAGTTGCAGGACCACTTCTGCGCTCGGCCCTTCCGGCTGGCTGGTT
TATTGCTGATAAATCTGGAGCCGGTGAGCGTGGGTCTCGCGGTATCATTGCAGCACTGGGGCCAGATGGT
AAGCCCTCCCGTATCGTAGTTATCTACACGACGGGGAGTCAGGCAACTATGGATGAACGAAATAGACAGA
TCGCTGAGATAGGTGCCTCACTGATTAAGCATTGGTAACCGATTCTAGGTGCATTGGCGCAGAAAAAAAT
GCCTGATGCGACGCTGCGCGTCTTATACTCCCACATATGCCAGATTCAGCAACGGATACGGCTTCCCCAA
CTTGCCCACTTCCATACGTGTCCTCCTTACCAGAAATTTATCCTTAAGATCCCGAATCGTTTAAACTCGA
CTCTGGCTCTATCGAATCTCCGTCGTTTCGAGCTTACGCGAACAGCCGTGGCGCTCATTTGCTCGTCGGG
CATCGAATCTCGTCAGCTATCGTCAGCTTACCTTTTTGGCAGCGATCGCGGCTCCCGACATCTTGGACCA
TTAGCTCCACAGGTATCTTCTTCCCTCTAGTGGTCATAACAGCAGCTTCAGCTACCTCTCAATTCAAAAA
ACCCCTCAAGACCCGTTTAGAGGCCCCAAGGGGTTATGCTATCAATCGTTGCGTTACACACACAAAAAAC
CAACACACATCCATCTTCGATGGATAGCGATTTTATTATCTAACTGCTGATCGAGTGTAGCCAGATCTAG
TAATCAATTACGGGGTCATTAGTTCATAGCCCATATATGGAGTTCCG
Features (pLannotate 1.2.2; 18 found; start..end, strand, type, name):
      1..304     +  enhancer       CMV enhancer: human cytomegalovirus immediate early enhancer
    377..394     -  promoter       CMV promoter (fragment): human cytomegalovirus (CMV) immediate early promoter
    457..508     +  promoter       CMVd2 promoter: truncated human cytomegalovirus (CMV) immediate early promoter that yields moderately reduced expression relative to the full-length promoter
    583..4401    +  CDS            S: SPIKE_SARS2 - Experimental evidence at protein level: Swiss-Prot protein existence level 1. [Spike glycoprotein]: May down-regulate host tetherin (BST2) by lysosomal degradation, thereby counteracting its antiviral activity. From Severe acute respiratory syndrome coronavirus 2 (2019-nCoV) (SARS-CoV-2).
   4468..4490    +  CDS            FLAG (fragment): FLAG® epitope tag, followed by an enterokinase cleavage site
   4544..4665    -  polyA_signal   SV40 poly(A) signal: SV40 polyadenylation signal
   4688..4757    -  CDS            large T antigen (fragment): large T antigen from SV40 (simian virus 40)
   4780..4826    +  terminator     T7 terminator: transcription terminator for bacteriophage T7 RNA polymerase
   4856..4992    +  terminator     rrnG terminator: transcription terminator from the E. coli ribosomal RNA rrnG operon (Albrechtsen et al., 1991)
   5037..5108    +  misc_feature   3' β-globin insulator: insulator downstream of the human β-globin locus (Farrell et al., 2002)
   5334..5922    -  rep_origin     ori: high-copy-number ColE1/pMB1/pBR322/pUC origin of replication
   6094..6158    -  CDS            bla(M) (fragment): β-lactamase lacking the signal sequence; bla(M); allows cytosolic expression of β-lactamase
   6668..7528    +  CDS            AmpR: β-lactamase; bla; confers resistance to ampicillin, carbenicillin, and related antibiotics
   7541..7677    +  terminator     rrnG terminator: transcription terminator from the E. coli ribosomal RNA rrnG operon (Albrechtsen et al., 1991)
   7829..7900    +  misc_feature   5' β-globin insulator: insulator upstream of the human β-globin locus (Farrell et al., 2002)
   7905..7951    -  terminator     T7 terminator: transcription terminator for bacteriophage T7 RNA polymerase
   7969..8017    -  polyA_signal   poly(A) signal: synthetic polyadenylation signal
   8048..8097    +  enhancer       CMV enhancer (fragment): human cytomegalovirus immediate early enhancer
