[The description below was written by a language model from this plasmid's Addgene catalogue record and pLannotate feature annotations shown in this document.]
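Description:
pGBW-m4133151 is a mammalian expression plasmid built on the pTwist_CMV_6 backbone that carries the wild-type spike (S) surface glycoprotein gene of SARS-CoV-2. The sequenced plasmid is about 8.1 kb, consistent with a roughly 4.2 kb backbone plus a 3.8 kb insert. It is propagated in E. coli through a high-copy ColE1/pUC-type origin and selected with ampicillin via a full-length β-lactamase (AmpR) gene. The annotation also picks up a short, separate β-lactamase fragment that is probably a backbone remnant rather than a functional marker. No mammalian selection marker is annotated, so the plasmid appears suited to transient transfection.

Expression is driven by the human cytomegalovirus immediate-early enhancer and promoter, annotated here as the enhancer plus promoter fragments, which sit directly upstream of the spike open reading frame. According to the catalogue entry, the backbone supplies a C-terminal tag consisting of a TEV protease cleavage site followed by 3xFLAG, allowing immunodetection or affinity capture of the protein and subsequent removal of the tag. The feature table detects only a FLAG fragment just downstream of the S coding sequence, in keeping with this arrangement. An SV40 polyadenylation signal follows the cassette. The expression unit and bacterial elements are flanked by T7 and rrnG transcription terminators, a synthetic poly(A) signal, and short 5' and 3' β-globin insulator elements, which serve to limit transcriptional read-through and interference between the modules. The construct is intended for producing tagged spike protein in mammalian cells. The record does not specify any further applications.
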