Addgene plasmid #153581: pGBW-m4133151
Purpose: Mammalian expression plasmid for SARS-CoV-2 S (surface glycoprotein)
Depositing lab: Ginkgo Bioworks & Benjie Chen. Depositing organization: Ginkgo Bioworks.
Backbone
  Vector backbone: pTwist_CMV_6
  Backbone size w/o insert (bp): 4180
  Vector type: Mammalian Expression
Growth in bacteria
  Bacterial resistance: Ampicillin, 100 μg/mL
  Growth temperature: 37°C
  Growth strain: DH5alpha
  Copy number: High Copy
Gene/Insert
  Gene/Insert name: SARS-CoV-2 S (surface glycoprotein) (alt names: Spike protein; S protein)
  Species: Severe acute respiratory syndrome coronavirus 2
  Insert size (bp): 3815
  Mutation: wt
  Entrez Gene: S (a.k.a. GU280_gp02, spike glycoprotein)
  Promoter: CMV
  Tag / fusion protein: Cleavable TEV;3xFlag (C terminal on backbone)
  Cloning method: Unknown
Resource information
  A portion of this plasmid was derived from a plasmid made by: GinkgoBioworks
Depositor comments: NCBI reference sequence: 43740568
How to cite: pGBW-m4133151 was a gift from Ginkgo Bioworks & Benjie Chen (Addgene plasmid # 153581 ; http://n2t.net/addgene:153581 ; RRID:Addgene_153581)
